>Addgene plasmid #12820 | DCT.VV.Orf132 | addgene partial sequence | sequence record 19209 | T7 5'-TAATACGACTCACTATAGGG-3'
CCGAATTCCAGCTGACCACCATGAATGCGTATAATAAAGCCGATTCGTTTTCTTTAGAGTCTGATTCTAT
CAAAGATGTTATACACGATTATATTTGTTGGCTCAGTATGACTGATGAAATGAGACCATCTATCGGAAAC
GTCTTTAAAGCGATGGAAACGTTTAAGATAGACGCGGTTAGATATTACGATGGTAACATATATGAATTAG
CTAAAGATATAAATGCGATGTCGTTTGACGGTTTTATAAGATCTCTACAAACTATCGCTTCAAAGAAAGA
TAAACTCACTGTTTATGGAACCATGGGACTGCTGTCTATTGTCGTAGATATTAACAAAGGTTGTGATATA
TCCAATATCAAGTTCGCTGCCGGAATAATCATTTTAATGGAGTATATTTTTGATGACACGGATATGTCTC
ATCTTAAAGTAGCACTCTATCGTAGAATACAGAGACGTGATGATGTAGATAGATAAGCAATTCCCGGGGA
TCCGAATAAAGGGTCAAGACAATTCTGCAGATATCCAGCACAGTGGCGGCCGCTCGAGTCTAGAGGGCCC
GCGGTTCGAAGGTAAGCCTATCCCTAACCCTCTCCTCGGTCTCGATTCTACGCGTACCGGTCATCATCAC
CATCACCATTGAGTTTAAACCCGCTGATCAGCCTCGACTGTGCCTTCT
