[The description below was written by a language model from this plasmid's Addgene catalogue record.]
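Description:
DCT.VV.Orf132 is a mammalian expression plasmid built on the commercial pcDNA 3.1D V5-His-TOPO backbone (about 5.5 kb without insert) and carrying a 456 bp open reading frame from vaccinia virus. The insert is designated VV.Orf132 within its library and has the alternative name VV_WR_022. It is recorded as flanked by BamHI sites at both ends, both of which remain intact. The plasmid is maintained at high copy number in E. coli under ampicillin selection, and the backbone also provides a neomycin resistance marker, allowing G418 selection of transfected mammalian cells. No feature table accompanies the record, so the promoter and tags are not explicitly listed. This backbone family generally drives inserts from the CMV immediate-early promoter, has an upstream T7 promoter site (consistent with the T7 sequencing primer listed), and offers C-terminal V5 and polyhistidine tags. Whether this ORF is fused in frame to those tags is not stated.

The construct belongs to a library of individually cloned vaccinia virus ORFs made for screening, in work aimed at identifying poxvirus CD8+ T cell determinants to inform smallpox vaccine design and characterization. In that setting, expressing a single viral ORF in transfected cells allows testing of whether its product is recognised by virus-specific T cells. The ORF and plasmid names apply only to this library, and correspondence to Copenhagen or WR strain gene names is given in the library's supplementary data. The depositors caution that the clones were made for screening and may differ from the canonical sequence, so the insert should be checked against available quality-control sequencing.
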