Addgene plasmid #12820: DCT.VV.Orf132
Purpose: This plasmid was designed for screening purposes and may contain discrepancies relative to the current canonical GenBank version of the gene.
Depositing lab: Jack Bennink & Jon Yewdell. Depositing organization: National Institute of Allergy and Infectious Diseases (NIAID). Publication: Identification of poxvirus CD8+ T cell determinants to enable rational design and characterization of smallpox vaccines. Tscharke DC, Karupiah G, Zhou J, Palmore T, Irvine KR, Haeryfar SM, Williams S, Sidney J, Sette A, Bennink JR, Yewdell JW. J Exp Med. 2005 January 3; 201(1): 95–104. 10.1084/jem.20041912 PubMed 15623576.
Backbone
  Vector backbone: pcDNA 3.1D V5-His-TOPO
  Backbone manufacturer: Invitrogen
  Backbone size w/o insert (bp): 5514
  Vector type: Mammalian Expression
  Selectable markers: Neomycin (select with G418)
Growth in bacteria
  Bacterial resistance: Ampicillin, 100 μg/mL
  Growth temperature: 37°C
  Growth strain: DH5alpha
  Copy number: High Copy
Gene/Insert
  Gene/Insert name: VV.Orf132 (alt name: VV_WR_022)
  Species: Vaccinia Virus
  Insert size (bp): 456
  Cloning method: Restriction Enzyme; 5′ cloning site BamHI (not destroyed); 3′ cloning site BamHI (not destroyed)
  Sequencing primers: 5′ Universal T7
Terms and licenses: Academic/Nonprofit Terms; Industry Terms: Not Available to Industry
Depositor comments: Please see the Vaccinia kit page ( https://www.addgene.org/vvorf/ ) for more information. The kit page contains the supplemental VVOrfData spreadsheet, which includes important information about this plasmid. The plasmid and insert names provided here relate only to this library. The name of the ORF (if present) in VACV strain Copenhagen and the name of the ORF (if annotated) in VACV strain WR sequence can be found in VVOrfData spreadsheet. Please note that the amino acid sequence given for each ORF in the spreadsheet may contain some errors. Additionally, changes from the expected sequence may be present in these plasmids. Please see Addgene's quality control sequence and sequencing notes in the VVOrfData spreadsheet before ordering this plasmid.
How to cite: DCT.VV.Orf132 was a gift from Jack Bennink & Jon Yewdell (Addgene plasmid # 12820 ; http://n2t.net/addgene:12820 ; RRID:Addgene_12820)
